Addgene plasmid #27226: AAV-CK(0.4)GW
Depositing lab: Pavel Osten. Depositing organization: Max Planck Institute for Medical Research. Publication: Lentivirus-based genetic manipulations of cortical neurons and their optical and electrophysiological monitoring in vivo. Dittgen T, Nimmerjahn A, Komai S, Licznerski P, Waters J, Margrie TW, Helmchen F, Denk W, Brecht M, Osten P. Proc Natl Acad Sci U S A. 2004 Dec 28. 101(52):18206-11. 10.1073/pnas.0407976101 PubMed 15608064.
Backbone
  Vector backbone: pAAV-MCS
  Backbone manufacturer: Stratagene
  Backbone size w/o insert (bp): 4600
  Vector type: AAV
Growth in bacteria
  Bacterial resistance: Ampicillin, 100 μg/mL
  Growth temperature: 37°C
  Growth strain: Stbl3
  Copy number: Unknown
Gene/Insert
  Gene/Insert name: EGFP
  Tag / fusion protein: EGFP
  Cloning method: Restriction Enzyme
  Sequencing primers: 5′ n/a
Terms and licenses: Academic/Nonprofit Terms; Industry Terms: Not Available to Industry
Depositor comments: Expresses EGFP under the mouse α-CaMKII promoter (0.4kb fragment). Similar to plasmid # 27227, except for length of promoter.
How to cite: AAV-CK(0.4)GW was a gift from Pavel Osten (Addgene plasmid # 27226 ; http://n2t.net/addgene:27226 ; RRID:Addgene_27226)
