[The description below was written by a language model from this plasmid's Addgene catalogue record and pLannotate feature annotations shown in this document.]
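Description:
AAV-CK(0.4)GW is an adeno-associated virus transfer plasmid built on the Stratagene pAAV-MCS backbone, designed to produce recombinant AAV that expresses EGFP in neurons. The annotated depositor sequence is about 5.2 kb. The plasmid is maintained in E. coli through a high-copy ColE1/pUC-type origin and selected with ampicillin via the β-lactamase gene and its native promoter. An M13 phage origin is also present, along with small remnants of the pBR322 bom and rop regions that are not expected to be functional. The recorded propagation strain is Stbl3, a recombination-deficient host commonly chosen to keep the repeat-rich ITRs intact.

The payload sits between two AAV2 inverted terminal repeats, which are the cis elements needed for replication and packaging of the intervening DNA into AAV capsids when Rep, Cap and helper functions are supplied in trans. Within the ITRs, a roughly 0.4 kb fragment of the mouse α-CaMKII promoter drives a mammalian codon-optimized EGFP coding sequence. This is followed by a WPRE, which enhances transcript stability and expression, and by the human growth hormone polyadenylation signal. Short pBluescript polylinker fragments flank the WPRE as cloning remnants. The name appears to abbreviate this layout of CaMKII promoter, GFP and WPRE.

According to the depositor, the plasmid is a sibling of another construct that differs only in the length of the CaMKII promoter fragment. The associated publication concerns viral genetic manipulation and in vivo optical and electrophysiological monitoring of cortical neurons. This is consistent with using the construct as a fluorescent reporter vector for labelling neurons in which the CaMKII promoter is active, or as a compact promoter-reporter control.
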