Features (pLannotate 1.2.2; 15 found; start..end, strand, type, name):
      1..141     -  repeat_region  AAV2 ITR: inverted terminal repeat of adeno-associated virus serotype 2 inverted
    157..520     +  promoter       CaMKII promoter (fragment): promoter for the mouse calcium/calmodulin-dependent kinase II α subunit
    554..1273    +  CDS            EGFP: the original enhanced GFP (Yang et al., 1996) mammalian codon-optimized
   1290..1314    +  misc_feature   MCS (fragment): pBluescript multiple cloning site
   1314..1902    +  misc_feature   WPRE: woodchuck hepatitis virus posttranscriptional regulatory element
   1903..1923    +  misc_feature   MCS (fragment): pBluescript multiple cloning site
   1932..2408    +  polyA_signal   hGH poly(A) signal: human growth hormone polyadenylation signal
   2448..2588    +  repeat_region  AAV2 ITR: inverted terminal repeat of adeno-associated virus serotype 2 inverted
   2593..2644    -  misc_feature   bom (fragment): basis of mobility region from pBR322
   2663..3043    +  rep_origin     M13 ori (sequence partly withheld): M13 bacteriophage origin of replication; arrow indicates direction of (+) strand synthesis
   3119..3168    -  misc_feature   bom (fragment): basis of mobility region from pBR322
   3270..3305    -  CDS            rop (fragment): Rop protein, which maintains plasmids at low copy number; rop
   3400..3504    +  promoter       AmpR promoter: bla
   3505..4365    +  CDS            AmpR: β-lactamase; bla; confers resistance to ampicillin, carbenicillin, and related antibiotics
   4536..5124    +  rep_origin     ori: high-copy-number ColE1/pMB1/pBR322/pUC origin of replication
>Addgene plasmid #27226 | AAV-CK(0.4)GW | depositor full sequence | sequence record 12786 | Author sequence
CCTGCAGGCAGCTGCGCGCTCGCTCGCTCACTGAGGCCGCCCGGGCAAAGCCCGGGCGTCGGGCGACCTT
TGGTCGCCCGGCCTCAGTGAGCGAGCGAGCGCGCAGAGAGGGAGTGGCCAACTCCATCACTAGGGGTTCC
TGCGGCCGCACGCGTAACTTGTGGACTAAGTTTGTTCACATCCCCTTCTCCAACCCCCTCAGTACATCAC
CCTGGGGGAACAGGGTCCACTTGCTCCTGGGCCCACACAGTCCTGCAGTATTGTGTATATAAGGCCAGGG
CAAAGAGGAGCAGGTTTTAAAGTGAAAGGCAGGCAGGTGTTGGGGAGGCAGTTACCGGGGCAACGGGAAC
AGGGCGTTTCGGAGGTGGTTGCCATGGGGACCTGGATGCTGACGAAGGCTCGCGAGGCTGTGAGCAGCCA
CAGTGCCCTGCTCAGAAGCCCCAAGCTCGTCAGTCAAGCCGGTTCTCCGTTTGCACTCAGGAGCACGGGC
AGGCGAGTGGCCCCTAGTTCTGGGGGCAGCTCTAGAGCCGATCCCCGGGTACCGGTCGCCACCATGGTGA
GCAAGGGCGAGGAGCTGTTCACCGGGGTGGTGCCCATCCTGGTCGAGCTGGACGGCGACGTAAACGGCCA
CAAGTTCAGCGTGTCCGGCGAGGGCGAGGGCGATGCCACCTACGGCAAGCTGACCCTGAAGTTCATCTGC
ACCACCGGCAAGCTGCCCGTGCCCTGGCCCACCCTCGTGACCACCCTGACCTACGGCGTGCAGTGCTTCA
GCCGCTACCCCGACCACATGAAGCAGCACGACTTCTTCAAGTCCGCCATGCCCGAAGGCTACGTCCAGGA
GCGCACCATCTTCTTCAAGGACGACGGCAACTACAAGACCCGCGCCGAGGTGAAGTTCGAGGGCGACACC
CTGGTGAACCGCATCGAGCTGAAGGGCATCGACTTCAAGGAGGACGGCAACATCCTGGGGCACAAGCTGG
AGTACAACTACAACAGCCACAACGTCTATATCATGGCCGACAAGCAGAAGAACGGCATCAAGGTGAACTT
CAAGATCCGCCACAACATCGAGGACGGCAGCGTGCAGCTCGCCGACCACTACCAGCAGAACACCCCCATC
GGCGACGGCCCCGTGCTGCTGCCCGACAACCACTACCTGAGCACCCAGTCCGCCCTGAGCAAAGACCCCA
ACGAGAAGCGCGATCACATGGTCCTGCTGGAGTTCGTGACCGCCGCCGGGATCACTCTCGGCATGGACGA
GCTGTACAAGTAAAGCGGCCGCGACTCTAGAATTCGATATCAAGCTTATCGATAATCAACCTCTGGATTA
CAAAATTTGTGAAAGATTGACTGGTATTCTTAACTATGTTGCTCCTTTTACGCTATGTGGATACGCTGCT
TTAATGCCTTTGTATCATGCTATTGCTTCCCGTATGGCTTTCATTTTCTCCTCCTTGTATAAATCCTGGT
TGCTGTCTCTTTATGAGGAGTTGTGGCCCGTTGTCAGGCAACGTGGCGTGGTGTGCACTGTGTTTGCTGA
CGCAACCCCCACTGGTTGGGGCATTGCCACCACCTGTCAGCTCCTTTCCGGGACTTTCGCTTTCCCCCTC
CCTATTGCCACGGCGGAACTCATCGCCGCCTGCCTTGCCCGCTGCTGGACAGGGGCTCGGCTGTTGGGCA
CTGACAATTCCGTGGTGTTGTCGGGGAAATCATCGTCCTTTCCTTGGCTGCTCGCCTGTGTTGCCACCTG
GATTCTGCGCGGGACGTCCTTCTGCTACGTCCCTTCGGCCCTCAATCCAGCGGACCTTCCTTCCCGCGGC
CTGCTGCCGGCTCTGCGGCCTCTTCCGCGTCTTCGCCTTCGCCCTCAGACGAGTCGGATCTCCCTTTGGG
CCGCCTCCCCGCATCGATACCGTCGACCTCGAGAGATCTACGGGTGGCATCCCTGTGACCCCTCCCCAGT
GCCTCTCCTGGCCCTGGAAGTTGCCACTCCAGTGCCCACCAGCCTTGTCCTAATAAAATTAAGTTGCATC
ATTTTGTCTGACTAGGTGTCCTTCTATAATATTATGGGGTGGAGGGGGGTGGTATGGAGCAAGGGGCAAG
TTGGGAAGACAACCTGTAGGGCCTGCGGGGTCTATTGGGAACCAAGCTGGAGTGCAGTGGCACAATCTTG
GCTCACTGCAATCTCCGCCTCCTGGGTTCAAGCGATTCTCCTGCCTCAGCCTCCCGAGTTGTTGGGATTC
CAGGCATGCATGACCAGGCTCAGCTAATTTTTGTTTTTTTGGTAGAGACGGGGTTTCACCATATTGGCCA
GGCTGGTCTCCAACTCCTAATCTCAGGTGATCTACCCACCTTGGCCTCCCAAATTGCTGGGATTACAGGC
GTGAACCACTGCTCCCTTCCCTGTCCTTCTGATTTTGTAGGTAACCACGTGCGGACCGAGCGGCCGCAGG
AACCCCTAGTGATGGAGTTGGCCACTCCCTCTCTGCGCGCTCGCTCGCTCACTGAGGCCGGGCGACCAAA
GGTCGCCCGACGCCCGGGCTTTGCCCGGGCGGCCTCAGTGAGCGAGCGAGCGCGCAGCTGCCTGCAGGGG
CGCCTGATGCGGTATTTTCTCCTTACGCATCTGTGCGGTATTTCACACCGCATA
[142 nt withheld, positions 2645-2786]
C
[141 nt withheld, positions 2788-2928]
CCTTTGACGTTGGAGTCCACGTTCTTT
[37 nt withheld, positions 2956-2992]
ACCCTATCTCGGGCTATTCTTTTGATTTATAAGGGATTTTGCCGATTTCGGCCTATTGGTTAAAAAATGA
GCTGATTTAACAAAAATTTAACGCGAATTTTAACAAAATATTAACGTTTACAATTTTATGGTGCACTCTC
AGTACAATCTGCTCTGATGCCGCATAGTTAAGCCAGCCCCGACACCCGCCAACACCCGCTGACGCGCCCT
GACGGGCTTGTCTGCTCCCGGCATCCGCTTACAGACAAGCTGTGACCGTCTCCGGGAGCTGCATGTGTCA
GAGGTTTTCACCGTCATCACCGAAACGCGCGAGACGAAAGGGCCTCGTGATACGCCTATTTTTATAGGTT
AATGTCATGATAATAATGGTTTCTTAGACGTCAGGTGGCACTTTTCGGGGAAATGTGCGCGGAACCCCTA
TTTGTTTATTTTTCTAAATACATTCAAATATGTATCCGCTCATGAGACAATAACCCTGATAAATGCTTCA
ATAATATTGAAAAAGGAAGAGTATGAGTATTCAACATTTCCGTGTCGCCCTTATTCCCTTTTTTGCGGCA
TTTTGCCTTCCTGTTTTTGCTCACCCAGAAACGCTGGTGAAAGTAAAAGATGCTGAAGATCAGTTGGGTG
CACGAGTGGGTTACATCGAACTGGATCTCAACAGCGGTAAGATCCTTGAGAGTTTTCGCCCCGAAGAACG
TTTTCCAATGATGAGCACTTTTAAAGTTCTGCTATGTGGCGCGGTATTATCCCGTATTGACGCCGGGCAA
GAGCAACTCGGTCGCCGCATACACTATTCTCAGAATGACTTGGTTGAGTACTCACCAGTCACAGAAAAGC
ATCTTACGGATGGCATGACAGTAAGAGAATTATGCAGTGCTGCCATAACCATGAGTGATAACACTGCGGC
CAACTTACTTCTGACAACGATCGGAGGACCGAAGGAGCTAACCGCTTTTTTGCACAACATGGGGGATCAT
GTAACTCGCCTTGATCGTTGGGAACCGGAGCTGAATGAAGCCATACCAAACGACGAGCGTGACACCACGA
TGCCTGTAGCAATGGCAACAACGTTGCGCAAACTATTAACTGGCGAACTACTTACTCTAGCTTCCCGGCA
ACAATTAATAGACTGGATGGAGGCGGATAAAGTTGCAGGACCACTTCTGCGCTCGGCCCTTCCGGCTGGC
TGGTTTATTGCTGATAAATCTGGAGCCGGTGAGCGTGGGTCTCGCGGTATCATTGCAGCACTGGGGCCAG
ATGGTAAGCCCTCCCGTATCGTAGTTATCTACACGACGGGGAGTCAGGCAACTATGGATGAACGAAATAG
ACAGATCGCTGAGATAGGTGCCTCACTGATTAAGCATTGGTAACTGTCAGACCAAGTTTACTCATATATA
CTTTAGATTGATTTAAAACTTCATTTTTAATTTAAAAGGATCTAGGTGAAGATCCTTTTTGATAATCTCA
TGACCAAAATCCCTTAACGTGAGTTTTCGTTCCACTGAGCGTCAGACCCCGTAGAAAAGATCAAAGGATC
TTCTTGAGATCCTTTTTTTCTGCGCGTAATCTGCTGCTTGCAAACAAAAAAACCACCGCTACCAGCGGTG
GTTTGTTTGCCGGATCAAGAGCTACCAACTCTTTTTCCGAAGGTAACTGGCTTCAGCAGAGCGCAGATAC
CAAATACTGTCCTTCTAGTGTAGCCGTAGTTAGGCCACCACTTCAAGAACTCTGTAGCACCGCCTACATA
CCTCGCTCTGCTAATCCTGTTACCAGTGGCTGCTGCCAGTGGCGATAAGTCGTGTCTTACCGGGTTGGAC
TCAAGACGATAGTTACCGGATAAGGCGCAGCGGTCGGGCTGAACGGGGGGTTCGTGCACACAGCCCAGCT
TGGAGCGAACGACCTACACCGAACTGAGATACCTACAGCGTGAGCTATGAGAAAGCGCCACGCTTCCCGA
AGGGAGAAAGGCGGACAGGTATCCGGTAAGCGGCAGGGTCGGAACAGGAGAGCGCACGAGGGAGCTTCCA
GGGGGAAACGCCTGGTATCTTTATAGTCCTGTCGGGTTTCGCCACCTCTGACTTGAGCGTCGATTTTTGT
GATGCTCGTCAGGGGGGCGGAGCCTATGGAAAAACGCCAGCAACGCGGCCTTTTTACGGTTCCTGGCCTT
TTGCTGGCCTTTTGCTCACATGT
