>Addgene plasmid #27226 | AAV-CK(0.4)GW | addgene partial sequence | sequence record 33514 | 27226 with EGFP-N
CTACCATGGTGGCGACCGGTACCCGGGGATCGGCTCTAGAGCTGCCCCCAGAACTAGGGGCCACTCGCCT
GCCCGTGCTCCTGAGTGCAAACGGAGAACCGGCTTGACTGACGAGCTTGGGGCTTCTGAGCAGGGCACTG
TGGCTGCTCACAGCCTCGCGAGCCTTCGTCAGCATCCAGGTCCCCATGGCAACCACCTCCGAAACGCCCT
GTTCCCGTTGCCCCGGTAACTGCCTCCCCAACACCTGCCTGCCTTTCACTTTAAAACCTGCTCCTCTTTG
CCCTGGCCTTATATACACAATACTGCAGGACTGTGTGGGCCCAGGAGCAAGTGGACCCTGTTCCCCCAGG
GTGATGTACTGAGGGGGTTGGAGAAGGGGATGTGAACAAACTTAGTCCACAAGTTACGCGTGCGGCCGCA
GGAACCCCTAGTGATGGAGTTGGCCACTCC
